Addgene plasmid #116174: pHAGE-BRAF-L485W
Purpose: Lentiviral expression of BRAF L485W
Depositing lab: Gordon Mills & Kenneth Scott. Depositing organization: Baylor College of Medicine. Publication: Systematic Functional Annotation of Somatic Mutations in Cancer. Ng PK, Li J, Jeong KJ, Shao S, Chen H, Tsang YH, Sengupta S, Wang Z, Bhavana VH, Tran R, Soewito S, Minussi DC, Moreno D, Kong K, Dogruluk T, Lu H, Gao J, Tokheim C, Zhou DC, Johnson AM, Zeng J, Ip CKM, Ju Z, Wester M, Yu S, Li Y, Vellano CP, Schultz N, Karchin R, Ding L, Lu Y, Cheung LWT, Chen K, Shaw KR, Meric-Bernstam F, Scott KL, Yi S, Sahni N, Liang H, Mills GB. Cancer Cell. 2018 Mar 12;33(3):450-462.e10. doi: 10.1016/j.ccell.2018.01.021. PubMed 29533785.
Backbone
  Vector backbone: pHAGE
  Vector type: Lentiviral
Growth in bacteria
  Bacterial resistance: Ampicillin, 100 μg/mL
  Growth temperature: 37°C
  Growth strain: Stbl3
  Copy number: High Copy
Gene/Insert
  Gene/Insert name: BRAF
  Species: H. sapiens (human)
  Mutation: L485W
  Entrez Gene: BRAF (a.k.a. B-RAF1, B-raf, BRAF-1, BRAF1, NS7, RAFB1)
  Cloning method: Gateway Cloning
Terms and licenses: Academic/Nonprofit Terms; Industry Terms: Not Available to Industry
How to cite: pHAGE-BRAF-L485W was a gift from Gordon Mills & Kenneth Scott (Addgene plasmid # 116174 ; http://n2t.net/addgene:116174 ; RRID:Addgene_116174)
