[The description below was written by a language model from this plasmid's Addgene catalogue record and pLannotate feature annotations shown in this document.]
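Description:
pHAGE-BRAF-L485W is a lentiviral expression plasmid built on the pHAGE backbone that carries the human BRAF coding sequence with the L485W substitution. BRAF is a serine/threonine kinase that phosphorylates MAP2K1 and thereby activates the MAP kinase pathway. The plasmid is maintained in E. coli through a high-copy ColE1/pUC-type origin and selected with ampicillin via the β-lactamase gene. The recorded growth strain is a recombination-deficient host, as is usual for LTR-containing vectors.

The sequence record is circular, so the EF-1α promoter annotated at its end lies directly upstream of the BRAF open reading frame at its start and provides strong constitutive expression in mammalian cells. The ORF is flanked by attB1 and attB2 sites, consistent with insertion by Gateway cloning. A V5 epitope sequence is annotated downstream of attB2, but the record does not indicate whether it is fused in frame to BRAF. An EMCV IRES followed by the puromycin N-acetyltransferase gene places drug selection on the same transcript as BRAF, so transduced cells can be enriched with puromycin. A WPRE after this cassette enhances transcript stability and expression.

The viral framework comprises a truncated 5' LTR, the HIV-1 Ψ packaging signal with a gag fragment, the RRE for Rev-dependent nuclear export, the cPPT/CTS, and a self-inactivating ΔU3 3' LTR. Viral proteins must therefore be supplied in trans from separate packaging plasmids. The construct comes from a systematic effort to annotate the function of somatic cancer mutations, and it is suited to stable expression of this BRAF variant in cell-based assays.
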