Features (pLannotate 1.2.2; 30 found; start..end, strand, type, name):
     21..41      +  protein_bind   attB1: mutant version of attB; core recombination site for the Gateway® BP reaction BP Clonase™
     47..2344    +  CDS            BRAF: BRAF_HUMAN - Also known as BRAF1, RAFB1. Experimental evidence at protein level: Swiss-Prot protein existence level 1. Protein kinase involved in the transduction of mitogenic signals from the cell membrane to the nucleus (Probable). Phosphorylates MAP2K1, and thereby activates the MAP kinase signal transduction pathway (PubMed:21441910, PubMed:29433126). May play a role in the postsynaptic responses of hippocampal neurons (PubMed:1508179). From Homo sapiens (Human).
   2349..2373    -  protein_bind   attB2: mutant version of attB; recombination site for the Gateway® BP reaction BP Clonase™
   2381..2399    +  promoter       T3 promoter: promoter for bacteriophage T3 RNA polymerase
   2425..2443    -  promoter       T7 promoter: promoter for bacteriophage T7 RNA polymerase
   2449..2467    -  protein_bind   attB4 (fragment): mutant version of attB; core recombination site for the Gateway® BP reaction BP Clonase™
   2523..2564    +  CDS            V5 tag: epitope tag from simian virus 5
   2690..3152    +  misc_feature   IRES: internal ribosome entry site (IRES) of the encephalomyocarditis virus (EMCV)
   3166..3763    +  CDS            PuroR (fragment): puromycin N-acetyltransferase; pac from Streptomyces; confers resistance to puromycin
   3779..4367    +  misc_feature   WPRE: woodchuck hepatitis virus posttranscriptional regulatory element
   4375..4440    +  CDS            nef (fragment): NEF_HV1Z2 - Experimental evidence at protein level: Swiss-Prot protein existence level 1. Extracellular Nef protein targets CD4(+) T-lymphocytes for apoptosis by interacting with CXCR4 surface receptors. From Human immunodeficiency virus type 1 group M subtype D (isolate Z2/CDC-Z34) (HIV-1).
   4442..4675    +  LTR            3' LTR (ΔU3): self-inactivating 3' long terminal repeat (LTR) from HIV-1
   4880..4984    +  promoter       AmpR promoter: bla
   4985..5845    +  CDS            AmpR: β-lactamase; bla; confers resistance to ampicillin, carbenicillin, and related antibiotics
   6016..6604    +  rep_origin     ori: high-copy-number ColE1/pMB1/pBR322/pUC origin of replication
   6787..6841    +  CDS            lacI (fragment): lac repressor; lacI; The lac repressor binds to the lac operator to inhibit transcription in E. coli. This inhibition can be relieved by adding lactose or isopropyl-β-D-thiogalactopyranoside (IPTG).
   6847..6940    +  rep_origin     SV40 ori (fragment): SV40 origin of replication
   6965..7002    +  CDS            lacI (fragment): lac repressor; lacI; The lac repressor binds to the lac operator to inhibit transcription in E. coli. This inhibition can be relieved by adding lactose or isopropyl-β-D-thiogalactopyranoside (IPTG).
   7015..7036    +  protein_bind   CAP binding site: CAP binding activates transcription in the presence of cAMP. E. coli catabolite activator protein
   7051..7081    +  promoter       lac promoter: promoter for the E. coli lac operon
   7085..7107    +  protein_bind   lac operator (fragment): The lac repressor binds to the lac operator to inhibit transcription in E. coli. This inhibition can be relieved by adding lactose or isopropyl-β-D-thiogalactopyranoside (IPTG). lac repressor encoded by lacI
   7139..7222    +  polyA_signal   SV40 poly(A) signal (fragment): SV40 polyadenylation signal
   7389..7718    +  CDS            nef (fragment): NEF_HV1BR - Experimental evidence at protein level: Swiss-Prot protein existence level 1. Extracellular Nef protein targets CD4(+) T-lymphocytes for apoptosis by interacting with CXCR4 surface receptors (PubMed:14990729). From Human immunodeficiency virus type 1 group M subtype B (isolate BRU/LAI) (HIV-1).
   7766..8023    +  LTR            5' LTR (truncated): truncated 5' long terminal repeat (LTR) from HIV-1
   8070..8195    +  misc_feature   HIV-1 Ψ: packaging signal of human immunodeficiency virus type 1
   8179..8517    +  CDS            HIV-1 gag (fragment): gag protein from human immunodeficiency virus 1; gag
   8692..8925    +  misc_feature   RRE: The Rev response element (RRE) of HIV-1 allows for Rev-dependent mRNA export from the nucleus to the cytoplasm.
   9302..9402    +  CDS            Rev (fragment): human immunodeficiency virus 1 (HIV-1) Rev protein; rev; enhances nuclear export of unspliced and incompletely spliced viral mRNAs
   9447..9564    +  misc_feature   cPPT/CTS: central polypurine tract and central termination sequence of HIV-1
   9612..10790   +  promoter       EF-1α promoter: strong constitutive promoter for human elongation factor EF-1α
>Addgene plasmid #116174 | pHAGE-BRAF-L485W | addgene full sequence | sequence record 250674 | Addgene NGS Result
AGCGGCCCTGCAGATATCAACAAGTTTGTACAAAAAAGCAGGCACCATGGCGGCGCTGAGCGGTGGCGGT
GGTGGCGGCGCGGAGCCGGGCCAGGCTCTGTTCAACGGGGACATGGAGCCCGAGGCCGGCGCCGGCGCCG
GCGCCGCGGCCTCTTCGGCTGCGGACCCTGCCATTCCGGAGGAGGTGTGGAATATCAAACAAATGATTAA
GTTGACACAGGAACATATAGAGGCCCTATTGGACAAATTTGGTGGGGAGCATAATCCACCATCAATATAT
CTGGAGGCCTATGAAGAATACACCAGCAAGCTAGATGCACTCCAACAAAGAGAACAACAGTTATTGGAAT
CTCTGGGGAACGGAACTGATTTTTCTGTTTCTAGCTCTGCATCAATGGATACCGTTACATCTTCTTCCTC
TTCTAGCCTTTCAGTGCTACCTTCATCTCTTTCAGTTTTTCAAAATCCCACAGATGTGGCACGGAGCAAC
CCCAAGTCACCACAAAAACCTATCGTTAGAGTCTTCCTGCCCAACAAACAGAGGACAGTGGTACCTGCAA
GGTGTGGAGTTACAGTCCGAGACAGTCTAAAGAAAGCACTGATGATGAGAGGTCTAATCCCAGAGTGCTG
TGCTGTTTACAGAATTCAGGATGGAGAGAAGAAACCAATTGGTTGGGACACTGATATTTCCTGGCTTACT
GGAGAAGAATTGCATGTGGAAGTGTTGGAGAATGTTCCACTTACAACACACAACTTTGTACGAAAAACGT
TTTTCACCTTAGCATTTTGTGACTTTTGTCGAAAGCTGCTTTTCCAGGGTTTCCGCTGTCAAACATGTGG
TTATAAATTTCACCAGCGTTGTAGTACAGAAGTTCCACTGATGTGTGTTAATTATGACCAACTTGATTTG
CTGTTTGTCTCCAAGTTCTTTGAACACCACCCAATACCACAGGAAGAGGCGTCCTTAGCAGAGACTGCCC
TAACATCTGGATCATCCCCTTCCGCACCCGCCTCGGACTCTATTGGGCCCCAAATTCTCACCAGTCCGTC
TCCTTCAAAATCCATTCCAATTCCACAGCCCTTCCGACCAGCAGATGAAGATCATCGAAATCAATTTGGG
CAACGAGACCGATCCTCATCAGCTCCCAATGTGCATATAAACACAATAGAACCTGTCAATATTGATGACT
TGATTAGAGACCAAGGATTTCGTGGTGATGGAGGATCAACCACAGGTTTGTCTGCTACCCCCCCTGCCTC
ATTACCTGGCTCACTAACTAACGTGAAAGCCTTACAGAAATCTCCAGGACCTCAGCGAGAAAGGAAGTCA
TCTTCATCCTCAGAAGACAGGAATCGAATGAAAACACTTGGTAGACGGGACTCGAGTGATGATTGGGAGA
TTCCTGATGGGCAGATTACAGTGGGACAAAGAATTGGATCTGGATCATTTGGAACAGTCTACAAGGGAAA
GTGGCATGGTGATGTGGCAGTGAAAATGTGGAATGTGACAGCACCTACACCTCAGCAGTTACAAGCCTTC
AAAAATGAAGTAGGAGTACTCAGGAAAACACGACATGTGAATATCCTACTCTTCATGGGCTATTCCACAA
AGCCACAACTGGCTATTGTTACCCAGTGGTGTGAGGGCTCCAGCTTGTATCACCATCTCCATATCATTGA
GACCAAATTTGAGATGATCAAACTTATAGATATTGCACGACAGACTGCACAGGGCATGGATTACTTACAC
GCCAAGTCAATCATCCACAGAGACCTCAAGAGTAATAATATATTTCTTCATGAAGACCTCACAGTAAAAA
TAGGTGATTTTGGTCTAGCTACAGTGAAATCTCGATGGAGTGGGTCCCATCAGTTTGAACAGTTGTCTGG
ATCCATTTTGTGGATGGCACCAGAAGTCATCAGAATGCAAGATAAAAATCCATACAGCTTTCAGTCAGAT
GTATATGCATTTGGAATTGTTCTGTATGAATTGATGACTGGACAGTTACCTTATTCAAACATCAACAACA
GGGACCAGATAATTTTTATGGTGGGACGAGGATACCTGTCTCCAGATCTCAGTAAGGTACGGAGTAACTG
TCCAAAAGCCATGAAGAGATTAATGGCAGAGTGCCTCAAAAAGAAAAGAGATGAGAGACCACTCTTTCCC
CAAATTCTCGCCTCTATTGAGCTGCTGGCCCGCTCATTGCCAAAAATTCACCGCAGTGCATCAGAACCCT
CCTTGAATCGGGCTGGTTTCCAAACAGAGGATTTTAGTCTATATGCTTGTGCTTCTCCAAAAACACCCAT
CCAGGCAGGGGGATATGGTGCGTTTCCTGTCCACTAGAACCCAGCTTTCTTGTACAAAGTGGTGATATCC
AATTAACCCTCACTAAAGGGTAAGAGTATTGAAATTAGTAAGACCCTATAGTGAGTCGTATTACCACCCA
ACTTTTCTATACAAAGTGGTTGATATCCAGCACAGTGGCGGCCGCTCGAGTCTAGAGGGCCCGCGGTTCG
AAGGTAAGCCTATCCCTAACCCTCTCCTCGGTCTCGATTCTACGCGTACCGGTTAGTAATGAGATCCCTC
CCCCCCCCCTAACGTTACTGGCCGAAGCCGCTTGGAATAAGGCCGGTGTGCGTTTGTCTATATGTTATTT
TCCACCATATTGCCGTCTTTTGGCAATGTGAGGGCCCGGAAACCTGGCCCTGTCTTCTTGACGAGCATTC
CTAGGGGTCTTTCCCCTCTCGCCAAAGGAATGCAAGGTCTGTTGAATGTCGTGAAGGAAGCAGTTCCTCT
GGAAGCTTCTTGAAGACAAACAACGTCTGTAGCGACCCTTTGCAGGCAGCGGAACCCCCCACCTGGCGAC
AGGTGCCTCTGCGGCCAAAAGCCACGTGTATAAGATACACCTGCAAAGGCGGCACAACCCCAGTGCCACG
TTGTGAGTTGGATAGTTGTGGAAAGAGTCAAATGGCTCTCCTCAAGCGTATTCAACAAGGGGCTGAAGGA
TGCCCAGAAGGTACCCCATTGTATGGGATCTGATCTGGGGCCTCGGTGCACATGCTTTACATGTGTTTAG
TCGAGGTTAAAAAAACGTCTAGGCCCCCCGAACCACGGGGACGTGGTTTTCCTTTGAAAAACACGATGAT
AATATGGCCACACATATGACCGAGTACAAGCCCACGGTGCGCCTCGCCACCCGCGACGACGTCCCCAGGG
CCGTACGCACCCTCGCCGCCGCGTTCGCCGACTACCCCGCCACGCGCCACACCGTCGATCCGGACCGCCA
CATCGAGCGGGTCACCGAGCTGCAAGAACTCTTCCTCACGCGCGTCGGGCTCGACATCGGCAAGGTGTGG
GTCGCGGACGACGGCGCCGCGGTGGCGGTCTGGACCACGCCGGAGAGCGTCGAAGCGGGGGCGGTGTTCG
CCGAGATCGGCCCGCGCATGGCCGAGTTGAGCGGTTCCCGGCTGGCCGCGCAGCAACAGATGGAAGGCCT
CCTGGCGCCGCACCGGCCCAAGGAGCCCGCGTGGTTCCTGGCCACCGTCGGCGTCTCGCCCGACCACCAG
GGCAAGGGTCTGGGCAGCGCCGTCGTGCTCCCCGGAGTGGAGGCGGCCGAGCGCGCCGGGGTGCCCGCCT
TCCTGGAGACCTCCGCGCCCCGCAACCTCCCCTTCTACGAGCGGCTCGGCTTCACCGTCACCGCCGACGT
CGAGGTGCCCGAAGGACCGCGCACCTGGTGCATGACCCGCAAGCCCGGTGCCTAAATCGATAGATCCTAA
TCAACCTCTGGATTACAAAATTTGTGAAAGATTGACTGGTATTCTTAACTATGTTGCTCCTTTTACGCTA
TGTGGATACGCTGCTTTAATGCCTTTGTATCATGCTATTGCTTCCCGTATGGCTTTCATTTTCTCCTCCT
TGTATAAATCCTGGTTGCTGTCTCTTTATGAGGAGTTGTGGCCCGTTGTCAGGCAACGTGGCGTGGTGTG
CACTGTGTTTGCTGACGCAACCCCCACTGGTTGGGGCATTGCCACCACCTGTCAGCTCCTTTCCGGGACT
TTCGCTTTCCCCCTCCCTATTGCCACGGCGGAACTCATCGCCGCCTGCCTTGCCCGCTGCTGGACAGGGG
CTCGGCTGTTGGGCACTGACAATTCCGTGGTGTTGTCGGGGAAATCATCGTCCTTTCCTTGGCTGCTCGC
CTGTGTTGCCACCTGGATTCTGCGCGGGACGTCCTTCTGCTACGTCCCTTCGGCCCTCAATCCAGCGGAC
CTTCCTTCCCGCGGCCTGCTGCCGGCTCTGCGGCCTCTTCCGCGTCTTCGCCTTCGCCCTCAGACGAGTC
GGATCTCCCTTTGGGCCGCCTCCCCGCCTGAGATCCTTTAAGACCAATGACTTACAAGGCAGCTGTAGAT
CTTAGCCACTTTTTAAAAGAAAAGGGGGGACTGGAAGGGCTAATTCACTCCCAACGAAGACAAGATCTGC
TTTTTGCTTGTACTGGGTCTCTCTGGTTAGACCAGATCTGAGCCTGGGAGCTCTCTGGCTAACTAGGGAA
CCCACTGCTTAAGCCTCAATAAAGCTTGCCTTGAGTGCTTCAAGTAGTGTGTGCCCGTCTGTTGTGTGAC
TCTGGTAACTAGAGATCCCTCAGACCCTTTTAGTCAGTGTGGAAAATCTCTAGCAGTAGTAGTTCATGTC
ATCTTATTATTCAGTATTTATAACTTGCAAAGAAATGAATATCAGAGAGTGAGAGGCCCGGGTTAATTAA
GGAAAGGGCTAGATCATTCTTGAAGACGAAAGGGCCTCGTGATACGCCTATTTTTATAGGTTAATGTCAT
GATAATAATGGTTTCTTAGACGTCAGGTGGCACTTTTCGGGGAAATGTGCGCGGAACCCCTATTTGTTTA
TTTTTCTAAATACATTCAAATATGTATCCGCTCATGAGACAATAACCCTGATAAATGCTTCAATAATATT
GAAAAAGGAAGAGTATGAGTATTCAACATTTCCGTGTCGCCCTTATTCCCTTTTTTGCGGCATTTTGCCT
TCCTGTTTTTGCTCACCCAGAAACGCTGGTGAAAGTAAAAGATGCTGAAGATCAGTTGGGTGCACGAGTG
GGTTACATCGAACTGGATCTCAACAGCGGTAAGATCCTTGAGAGTTTTCGCCCCGAAGAACGTTTTCCAA
TGATGAGCACTTTTAAAGTTCTGCTATGTGGCGCGGTATTATCCCGTGTTGACGCCGGGCAAGAGCAACT
CGGTCGCCGCATACACTATTCTCAGAATGACTTGGTTGAGTACTCACCAGTCACAGAAAAGCATCTTACG
GATGGCATGACAGTAAGAGAATTATGCAGTGCTGCCATAACCATGAGTGATAACACTGCGGCCAACTTAC
TTCTGACAACGATCGGAGGACCGAAGGAGCTAACCGCTTTTTTGCACAACATGGGGGATCATGTAACTCG
CCTTGATCGTTGGGAACCGGAGCTGAATGAAGCCATACCAAACGACGAGCGTGACACCACGATGCCTGTA
GCAATGGCAACAACGTTGCGCAAACTATTAACTGGCGAACTACTTACTCTAGCTTCCCGGCAACAATTAA
TAGACTGGATGGAGGCGGATAAAGTTGCAGGACCACTTCTGCGCTCGGCCCTTCCGGCTGGCTGGTTTAT
TGCTGATAAATCTGGAGCCGGTGAGCGTGGGTCTCGCGGTATCATTGCAGCACTGGGGCCAGATGGTAAG
CCCTCCCGTATCGTAGTTATCTACACGACGGGGAGTCAGGCAACTATGGATGAACGAAATAGACAGATCG
CTGAGATAGGTGCCTCACTGATTAAGCATTGGTAACTGTCAGACCAAGTTTACTCATATATACTTTAGAT
TGATTTAAAACTTCATTTTTAATTTAAAAGGATCTAGGTGAAGATCCTTTTTGATAATCTCATGACCAAA
ATCCCTTAACGTGAGTTTTCGTTCCACTGAGCGTCAGACCCCGTAGAAAAGATCAAAGGATCTTCTTGAG
ATCCTTTTTTTCTGCGCGTAATCTGCTGCTTGCAAACAAAAAAACCACCGCTACCAGCGGTGGTTTGTTT
GCCGGATCAAGAGCTACCAACTCTTTTTCCGAAGGTAACTGGCTTCAGCAGAGCGCAGATACCAAATACT
GTTCTTCTAGTGTAGCCGTAGTTAGGCCACCACTTCAAGAACTCTGTAGCACCGCCTACATACCTCGCTC
TGCTAATCCTGTTACCAGTGGCTGCTGCCAGTGGCGATAAGTCGTGTCTTACCGGGTTGGACTCAAGACG
ATAGTTACCGGATAAGGCGCAGCGGTCGGGCTGAACGGGGGGTTCGTGCACACAGCCCAGCTTGGAGCGA
ACGACCTACACCGAACTGAGATACCTACAGCGTGAGCTATGAGAAAGCGCCACGCTTCCCGAAGGGAGAA
AGGCGGACAGGTATCCGGTAAGCGGCAGGGTCGGAACAGGAGAGCGCACGAGGGAGCTTCCAGGGGGAAA
CGCCTGGTATCTTTATAGTCCTGTCGGGTTTCGCCACCTCTGACTTGAGCGTCGATTTTTGTGATGCTCG
TCAGGGGGGCGGAGCCTATGGAAAAACGCCAGCAACGCGGCCTTTTTACGGTTCCTGGCCTTTTGCTGGC
CTTTTGCTCACATGTTCTTTCCTGCGTTATCCCCTGATTCTGTGGATAACCGTATTACCGCCTTTGAGTG
AGCTGATACCGCTCGCCGCAGCCGAACGACCGAGCGCAGCGAGTCAGTGAGCGAGGAAGCGGAAGAGCGC
CCAATACGCAAACCGCCTCTCCCCGCGCGTTGGCCGATTCATTAATGCAGCAAGCTCATGGCTGACTAAT
TTTTTTTATTTATGCAGAGGCCGAGGCCGCCTCGGCCTCTGAGCTATTCCAGAAGTAGTGAGGAGGCTTT
TTTGGAGGCCTAGGCTTTTGCAAAAAGCTCCCCGTGGCACGACAGGTTTCCCGACTGGAAAGCGGGCAGT
GAGCGCAACGCAATTAATGTGAGTTAGCTCACTCATTAGGCACCCCAGGCTTTACACTTTATGCTTCCGG
CTCGTATGTTGTGTGGAATTGTGAGCGGATAACAATTTCACACAGGAAACAGCTATGACATGATTACGAA
TTTCACAAATAAAGCATTTTTTTCACTGCATTCTAGTTGTGGTTTGTCCAAACTCATCAATGTATCTTAT
CATGTCTGGATCAACTGGATAACTCAAGCTAACCAAAATCATCCCAAACTTCCCACCCCATACCCTATTA
CCACTGCCAATTACCTGTGGTTTCATTTACTCTAAACCTGTGATTCCTCTGAATTATTTTCATTTTAAAG
AAATTGTATTTGTTAAATATGTACTACAAACTTAGTAGTTGGAAGGGCTAATTCACTCCCAAAGAAGACA
AGATATCCTTGATCTGTGGATCTACCACACACAAGGCTACTTCCCTGATTAGCAGAACTACACACCAGGG
CCAGGGGTCAGATATCCACTGACCTTTGGATGGTGCTACAAGCTAGTACCAGTTGAGCCAGATAAGGTAG
AAGAGGCCAATAAAGGAGAGAACACCAGCTTGTTACACCCTGTGAGCCTGCATGGGATGGATGACCCGGA
GAGAGAAGTGTTAGAGTGGAGGTTTGACAGCCGCCTAGCATTTCATCACGTGGCCCGAGAGCTGCATCCG
GAGTACTTCAAGAACTGCTGATATCGAGCTTGCTACAAGGGACTTTCCGCTGGGGACTTTCCAGGGAGGC
GTGGCCTGGGCGGGACTGGGGAGTGGCGAGCCCTCAGATCCTGCATATAAGCAGCTGCTTTTTGCCTGTA
CTGGGTCTCTCTGGTTAGACCAGATCTGAGCCTGGGAGCTCTCTGGCTAACTAGGGAACCCACTGCTTAA
GCCTCAATAAAGCTTGCCTTGAGTGCTTCAAGTAGTGTGTGCCCGTCTGTTGTGTGACTCTGGTAACTAG
AGATCCCTCAGACCCTTTTAGTCAGTGTGGAAAATCTCTAGCAGTGGCGCCCGAACAGGGACTTGAAAGC
GAAAGGGAAACCAGAGGAGCTCTCTCGACGCAGGACTCGGCTTGCTGAAGCGCGCACGGCAAGAGGCGAG
GGGCGGCGACTGGTGAGTACGCCAAAAATTTTGACTAGCGGAGGCTAGAAGGAGAGAGATGGGTGCGAGA
GCGTCAGTATTAAGCGGGGGAGAATTAGATCGCGATGGGAAAAAATTCGGTTAAGGCCAGGGGGAAAGAA
AAAATATAAATTAAAACATATAGTATGGGCAAGCAGGGAGCTAGAACGATTCGCAGTTAATCCTGGCCTG
TTAGAAACATCAGAAGGCTGTAGACAAATACTGGGACAGCTACAACCATCCCTTCAGACAGGATCAGAAG
AACTTAGATCATTATATAATACAGTAGCAACCCTCTATTGTGTGCATCAAAGGATAGAGATAAAAGACAC
CAAGGAAGCTTTAGACAAGATAGAGGAAGAGCAAAACAAAAGTAAGACCACCGCACAGCAAGCGGCCGGC
CGCTGATCTTCAGACCTGGAGGAGGAGATATGAGGGACAATTGGAGAAGTGAATTATATAAATATAAAGT
AGTAAAAATTGAACCATTAGGAGTAGCACCCACCAAGGCAAAGAGAAGAGTGGTGCAGAGAGAAAAAAGA
GCAGTGGGAATAGGAGCTTTGTTCCTTGGGTTCTTGGGAGCAGCAGGAAGCACTATGGGCGCAGCGTCAA
TGACGCTGACGGTACAGGCCAGACAATTATTGTCTGGTATAGTGCAGCAGCAGAACAATTTGCTGAGGGC
TATTGAGGCGCAACAGCATCTGTTGCAACTCACAGTCTGGGGCATCAAGCAGCTCCAGGCAAGAATCCTG
GCTGTGGAAAGATACCTAAAGGATCAACAGCTCCTGGGGATTTGGGGTTGCTCTGGAAAACTCATTTGCA
CCACTGCTGTGCCTTGGAATGCTAGTTGGAGTAATAAATCTCTGGAACAGATTTGGAATCACACGACCTG
GATGGAGTGGGACAGAGAAATTAACAATTACACAAGCTTAATACACTCCTTAATTGAAGAATCGCAAAAC
CAGCAAGAAAAGAATGAACAAGAATTATTGGAATTAGATAAATGGGCAAGTTTGTGGAATTGGTTTAACA
TAACAAATTGGCTGTGGTATATAAAATTATTCATAATGATAGTAGGAGGCTTGGTAGGTTTAAGAATAGT
TTTTGCTGTACTTTCTATAGTGAATAGAGTTAGGCAGGGATATTCACCATTATCGTTTCAGACCCACCTC
CCAACCCCGAGGGGACCCGACAGGCCCGAAGGAATAGAAGAAGAAGGTGGAGAGAGAGACAGAGACAGAT
CCATTCGATTAGTGAACGGATCTCGACGGTATCGCCGAATTCACAAATGGCAGTATTCATCCACAATTTT
AAAAGAAAAGGGGGGATTGGGGGGTACAGTGCAGGGGAAAGAATAGTAGACATAATAGCAACAGACATAC
AAACTAAAGAATTACAAAAACAAATTACAAAAATTCAAAATTTTCGGGTTTATTACAGGGACAGCAGAGA
TCCAGTTTGGACTAGTCGTGAGGCTCCGGTGCCCGTCAGTGGGCAGAGCGCACATCGCCCACAGTCCCCG
AGAAGTTGGGGGGAGGGGTCGGCAATTGAACCGGTGCCTAGAGAAGGTGGCGCGGGGTAAACTGGGAAAG
TGATGTCGTGTACTGGCTCCGCCTTTTTCCCGAGGGTGGGGGAGAACCGTATATAAGTGCAGTAGTCGCC
GTGAACGTTCTTTTTCGCAACGGGTTTGCCGCCAGAACACAGGTAAGTGCCGTGTGTGGTTCCCGCGGGC
CTGGCCTCTTTACGGGTTATGGCCCTTGCGTGCCTTGAATTACTTCCACCTGGCTGCAGTACGTGATTCT
TGATCCCGAGCTTCGGGTTGGAAGTGGGTGGGAGAGTTCGAGGCCTTGCGCTTAAGGAGCCCCTTCGCCT
CGTGCTTGAGTTGAGGCCTGGCCTGGGCGCTGGGGCCGCCGCGTGCGAATCTGGTGGCACCTTCGCGCCT
GTCTCGCTGCTTTCGATAAGTCTCTAGCCATTTAAAATTTTTGATGACCTGCTGCGACGCTTTTTTTCTG
GCAAGATAGTCTTGTAAATGCGGGCCAAGATCTGCACACTGGTATTTCGGTTTTTGGGGCCGCGGGCGGC
GACGGGGCCCGTGCGTCCCAGCGCACATGTTCGGCGAGGCGGGGCCTGCGAGCGCGGCCACCGAGAATCG
GACGGGGGTAGTCTCAAGCTGGCCGGCCTGCTCTGGTGCCTGGCCTCGCGCCGCCGTGTATCGCCCCGCC
CTGGGCGGCAAGGCTGGCCCGGTCGGCACCAGTTGCGTGAGCGGAAAGATGGCCGCTTCCCGGCCCTGCT
GCAGGGAGCTCAAAATGGAGGACGCGGCGCTCGGGAGAGCGGGCGGGTGAGTCACCCACACAAAGGAAAA
GGGCCTTTCCGTCCTCAGCCGTCGCTTCATGTGACTCCACGGAGTACCGGGCGCCGTCCAGGCACCTCGA
TTAGTTCTCGAGCTTTTGGAGTACGTCGTCTTTAGGTTGGGGGGAGGGGTTTTATGCGATGGAGTTTCCC
CACACTGAGTGGGTGGAGACTGAAGTTAGGCCAGCTTGGCACTTGATGTAATTCTCCTTGGAATTTGCCC
TTTTTGAGTTTGGATCTTGGTTCATTCTCAAGCCTCAGACAGTGGTTCAAAGTTTTTTTCTTCCATTTCA
GGTGTCGTGA
