>Addgene plasmid #116174 | pHAGE-BRAF-L485W | depositor partial sequence | sequence record 219047 | insert
ATGGCGGCGCTGAGCGGTGGCGGTGGTGGCGGCGCGGAGCCGGGCCAGGCTCTGTTCAACGGGGACATGG
AGCCCGAGGCCGGCGCCGGCGCCGGCGCCGCGGCCTCTTCGGCTGCGGACCCTGCCATTCCGGAGGAGGT
GTGGAATATCAAACAAATGATTAAGTTGACACAGGAACATATAGAGGCCCTATTGGACAAATTTGGTGGG
GAGCATAATCCACCATCAATATATCTGGAGGCCTATGAAGAATACACCAGCAAGCTAGATGCACTCCAAC
AAAGAGAACAACAGTTATTGGAATCTCTGGGGAACGGAACTGATTTTTCTGTTTCTAGCTCTGCATCAAT
GGATACCGTTACATCTTCTTCCTCTTCTAGCCTTTCAGTGCTACCTTCATCTCTTTCAGTTTTTCAAAAT
CCCACAGATGTGGCACGGAGCAACCCCAAGTCACCACAAAAACCTATCGTTAGAGTCTTCCTGCCCAACA
AACAGAGGACAGTGGTACCTGCAAGGTGTGGAGTTACAGTCCGAGACAGTCTAAAGAAAGCACTGATGAT
GAGAGGTCTAATCCCAGAGTGCTGTGCTGTTTACAGAATTCAGGATGGAGAGAAGAAACCAATTGGTTGG
GACACTGATATTTCCTGGCTTACTGGAGAAGAATTGCATGTGGAAGTGTTGGAGAATGTTCCACTTACAA
CACACAACTTTGTACGAAAAACGTTTTTCACCTTAGCATTTTGTGACTTTTGTCGAAAGCTGCTTTTCCA
GGGTTTCCGCTGTCAAACATGTGGTTATAAATTTCACCAGCGTTGTAGTACAGAAGTTCCACTGATGTGT
GTTAATTATGACCAACTTGATTTGCTGTTTGTCTCCAAGTTCTTTGAACACCACCCAATACCACAGGAAG
AGGCGTCCTTAGCAGAGACTGCCCTAACATCTGGATCATCCCCTTCCGCACCCGCCTCGGACTCTATTGG
GCCCCAAATTCTCACCAGTCCGTCTCCTTCAAAATCCATTCCAATTCCACAGCCCTTCCGACCAGCAGAT
GAAGATCATCGAAATCAATTTGGGCAACGAGACCGATCCTCATCAGCTCCCAATGTGCATATAAACACAA
TAGAACCTGTCAATATTGATGACTTGATTAGAGACCAAGGATTTCGTGGTGATGGAGGATCAACCACAGG
TTTGTCTGCTACCCCCCCTGCCTCATTACCTGGCTCACTAACTAACGTGAAAGCCTTACAGAAATCTCCA
GGACCTCAGCGAGAAAGGAAGTCATCTTCATCCTCAGAAGACAGGAATCGAATGAAAACACTTGGTAGAC
GGGACTCGAGTGATGATTGGGAGATTCCTGATGGGCAGATTACAGTGGGACAAAGAATTGGATCTGGATC
ATTTGGAACAGTCTACAAGGGAAAGTGGCATGGTGATGTGGCAGTGAAAATGTGGAATGTGACAGCACCT
ACACCTCAGCAGTTACAAGCCTTCAAAAATGAAGTAGGAGTACTCAGGAAAACACGACATGTGAATATCC
TACTCTTCATGGGCTATTCCACAAAGCCACAACTGGCTATTGTTACCCAGTGGTGTGAGGGCTCCAGCTT
GTATCACCATCTCCATATCATTGAGACCAAATTTGAGATGATCAAACTTATAGATATTGCACGACAGACT
GCACAGGGCATGGATTACTTACACGCCAAGTCAATCATCCACAGAGACCTCAAGAGTAATAATATATTTC
TTCATGAAGACCTCACAGTAAAAATAGGTGATTTTGGTCTAGCTACAGTGAAATCTCGATGGAGTGGGTC
CCATCAGTTTGAACAGTTGTCTGGATCCATTTTGTGGATGGCACCAGAAGTCATCAGAATGCAAGATAAA
AATCCATACAGCTTTCAGTCAGATGTATATGCATTTGGAATTGTTCTGTATGAATTGATGACTGGACAGT
TACCTTATTCAAACATCAACAACAGGGACCAGATAATTTTTATGGTGGGACGAGGATACCTGTCTCCAGA
TCTCAGTAAGGTACGGAGTAACTGTCCAAAAGCCATGAAGAGATTAATGGCAGAGTGCCTCAAAAAGAAA
AGAGATGAGAGACCACTCTTTCCCCAAATTCTCGCCTCTATTGAGCTGCTGGCCCGCTCATTGCCAAAAA
TTCACCGCAGTGCATCAGAACCCTCCTTGAATCGGGCTGGTTTCCAAACAGAGGATTTTAGTCTATATGC
TTGTGCTTCTCCAAAAACACCCATCCAGGCAGGGGGATATGGTGCGTTTCCTGTCCACTAG
